>Addgene plasmid #187275 | PLL5.0-Anillin ShRNA-Cherry-Anillin deltaMyosin binding domain | addgene full sequence | sequence record 372978 | Addgene NGS Result
TCCCCGAAAAGTGCCACCTGACGTCGACGGATCGGGAGATCTCCCGATCCCCTATGGTGCACTCTCAGTA
CAATCTGCTCTGATGCCGCATAGTTAAGCCAGTATCTGCTCCCTGCTTGTGTGTTGGAGGTCGCTGAGTA
GTGCGCGAGCAAAATTTAAGCTACAACAAGGCAAGGCTTGACCGACAATTGCATGAAGAATCTGCTTAGG
GTTAGGCGTTTTGCGCTGCTTCGCGATGTACGGGCCAGATATACGCGTTGACATTGATTATTGACTAGTT
ATTAATAGTAATCAATTACGGGGTCATTAGTTCATAGCCCATATATGGAGTTCCGCGTTACATAACTTAC
GGTAAATGGCCCGCCTGGCTGACCGCCCAACGACCCCCGCCCATTGACGTCAATAATGACGTATGTTCCC
ATAGTAACGCCAATAGGGACTTTCCATTGACGTCAATGGGTGGAGTATTTACGGTAAACTGCCCACTTGG
CAGTACATCAAGTGTATCATATGCCAAGTACGCCCCCTATTGACGTCAATGACGGTAAATGGCCCGCCTG
GCATTATGCCCAGTACATGACCTTATGGGACTTTCCTACTTGGCAGTACATCTACGTATTAGTCATCGCT
ATTACCATGGTGATGCGGTTTTGGCAGTACATCAATGGGCGTGGATAGCGGTTTGACTCACGGGGATTTC
CAAGTCTCCACCCCATTGACGTCAATGGGAGTTTGTTTTGGCACCAAAATCAACGGGACTTTCCAAAATG
TCGTAACAACTCCGCCCCATTGACGCAAATGGGCGGTAGGCGTGTACGGTGGGAGGTCTATATAAGCAGC
GCGTTTTGCCTGTACTGGGTCTCTCTGGTTAGACCAGATCTGAGCCTGGGAGCTCTCTGGCTAACTAGGG
AACCCACTGCTTAAGCCTCAATAAAGCTTGCCTTGAGTGCTTCAAGTAGTGTGTGCCCGTCTGTTGTGTG
ACTCTGGTAACTAGAGATCCCTCAGACCCTTTTAGTCAGTGTGGAAAATCTCTAGCAGTGGCGCCCGAAC
AGGGACTTGAAAGCGAAAGGGAAACCAGAGGAGCTCTCTCGACGCAGGACTCGGCTTGCTGAAGCGCGCA
CGGCAAGAGGCGAGGGGCGGCGACTGGTGAGTACGCCAAAAATTTTGACTAGCGGAGGCTAGAAGGAGAG
AGATGGGTGCGAGAGCGTCAGTATTAAGCGGGGGAGAATTAGATCGCGATGGGAAAAAATTCGGTTAAGG
CCAGGGGGAAAGAAAAAATATAAATTAAAACATATAGTATGGGCAAGCAGGGAGCTAGAACGATTCGCAG
TTAATCCTGGCCTGTTAGAAACATCAGAAGGCTGTAGACAAATACTGGGACAGCTACAACCATCCCTTCA
GACAGGATCAGAAGAACTTAGATCATTATATAATACAGTAGCAACCCTCTATTGTGTGCATCAAAGGATA
GAGATAAAAGACACCAAGGAAGCTTTAGACAAGATAGAGGAAGAGCAAAACAAAAGTAAGACCACCGCAC
AGCAAGCGGCCGGCCGCTGATCTTCAGACCTGGAGGAGGAGATATGAGGGACAATTGGAGAAGTGAATTA
TATAAATATAAAGTAGTAAAAATTGAACCATTAGGAGTAGCACCCACCAAGGCAAAGAGAAGAGTGGTGC
AGAGAGAAAAAAGAGCAGTGGGAATAGGAGCTTTGTTCCTTGGGTTCTTGGGAGCAGCAGGAAGCACTAT
GGGCGCAGCGTCAATGACGCTGACGGTACAGGCCAGACAATTATTGTCTGGTATAGTGCAGCAGCAGAAC
AATTTGCTGAGGGCTATTGAGGCGCAACAGCATCTGTTGCAACTCACAGTCTGGGGCATCAAGCAGCTCC
AGGCAAGAATCCTGGCTGTGGAAAGATACCTAAAGGATCAACAGCTCCTGGGGATTTGGGGTTGCTCTGG
AAAACTCATTTGCACCACTGCTGTGCCTTGGAATGCTAGTTGGAGTAATAAATCTCTGGAACAGATTTGG
AATCACACGACCTGGATGGAGTGGGACAGAGAAATTAACAATTACACAAGCTTAATACACTCCTTAATTG
AAGAATCGCAAAACCAGCAAGAAAAGAATGAACAAGAATTATTGGAATTAGATAAATGGGCAAGTTTGTG
GAATTGGTTTAACATAACAAATTGGCTGTGGTATATAAAATTATTCATAATGATAGTAGGAGGCTTGGTA
GGTTTAAGAATAGTTTTTGCTGTACTTTCTATAGTGAATAGAGTTAGGCAGGGATATTCACCATTATCGT
TTCAGACCCACCTCCCAACCCCGAGGGGACCCGACAGGCCCGAAGGAATAGAAGAAGAAGGTGGAGAGAG
AGACAGAGACAGATCCATTCGATTAGTGAACGGATCGGCACTGCGTGCGCCAATTCTGCAGACAAATGGC
AGTATTCATCCACAATTTTAAAAGAAAAGGGGGGATTGGGGGGTACAGTGCAGGGGAAAGAATAGTAGAC
ATAATAGCAACAGACATACAAACTAAAGAATTACAAAAACAAATTACAAAAATTCAAAATTTTCGGGTTT
ATTACAGGGACAGCAGAGATCCAGTTTGGTTAGTACCGCGCTCTAGAGATCCGACGCGCCATCTCTAGGC
CCGCGCCGGCCCCCTCGCACAGACTTGTGGGAGAAGCTCGGCTACTCCCCTGCCCCGGTTAATTTGCATA
TAATATTTCCTAGTAACTATAGAGGCTTAATGTGCGATAAAAGACAGATAATCTGTTCTTTTTAATACTA
GCTACATTTTACATGATAGGCTTGGATTTCTATAAGAGATACAAATACTAAATTATTATTTTAAAAAACA
GCACAAAAGGAAACTCACCCTAACTGTAAAGTAATTGTGTGTTTTGAGACTATAAATATCCCTTGGAGAA
AAGCCTTGTTTCGGCGATGCCTCTTTGAATAAATTCAAGAGATTTATTCAAAGAGGCATCGCCATTTTTT
CTCGAGGTCGACGGTATCGATAAGCTCGCTTCACGAGATTCCAGCAGGTCGAGGGACCTAATAACTTCGT
ATAGCATACATTATACGAAGTTATATTAAGGGTTCCAAGCTTAAGCGGCCGCATAGTAATCAATTACGGG
GTCATTAGTTCATAGCCCATATATGGAGTTCCGCGTTACATAACTTACGGTAAATGGCCCGCCTGGCTGA
CCGCCCAACGACCCCCGCCCATTGACGTCAATAATGACGTATGTTCCCATAGTAACGCCAATAGGGACTT
TCCATTGACGTCAATGGGTGGAGTATTTACGGTAAACTGCCCACTTGGCAGTACATCAAGTGTATCATAT
GCCAAGTACGCCCCCTATTGACGTCAATGACGGTAAATGGCCCGCCTGGCATTATGCCCAGTACATGACC
TTATGGGACTTTCCTACTTGGCAGTACATCTACGTATTAGTCATCGCTATTACCATGGTGATGCGGTTTT
GGCAGTACATCAATGGGCGTGGATAGCGGTTTGACTCACGGGGATTTCCAAGTCTCCACCCCATTGACGT
CAATGGGAGTTTGTTTTGGCACCAAAATCAACGGGACTTTCCAAAATGTCGTAACAACTCCGCCCCATTG
ACGCAAATGGGCGGTAGGCGTGTACGGTGGGAGGTCTATATAAGCAGAGCTGGTTTAGTGAACCGTCAGA
TCCGCTAGCGCCACCATGGTGAGCAAGGGCGAGGAGGATAACATGGCCATCATCAAGGAGTTCATGCGCT
TCAAGGTGCACATGGAGGGCTCCGTGAACGGCCACGAGTTCGAGATCGAGGGCGAGGGCGAGGGCCGCCC
CTACGAGGGCACCCAGACCGCCAAGCTGAAGGTGACCAAGGGTGGCCCCCTGCCCTTCGCCTGGGACATC
CTGTCCCCTCAGTTCATGTACGGCTCCAAGGCCTACGTGAAGCACCCCGCCGACATCCCCGACTACTTGA
AGCTGTCCTTCCCCGAGGGCTTCAAGTGGGAGCGCGTGATGAACTTCGAGGACGGCGGCGTGGTGACCGT
GACCCAGGACTCCTCCCTGCAGGACGGCGAGTTCATCTACAAGGTGAAGCTGCGCGGCACCAACTTCCCC
TCCGACGGCCCCGTAATGCAGAAGAAGACCATGGGCTGGGAGGCCTCCTCCGAGCGGATGTACCCCGAGG
ACGGCGCCCTGAAGGGCGAGATCAAGCAGAGGCTGAAGCTGAAGGACGGCGGCCACTACGACGCTGAGGT
CAAGACCACCTACAAGGCCAAGAAGCCCGTGCAGCTGCCCGGCGCCTACAACGTCAACATCAAGTTGGAC
ATCACCTCCCACAACGAGGACTACACCATCGTGGAACAGTACGAACGCGCCGAGGGCCGCCACTCCACCG
GCGGCATGGACGAGCTGTACAAGCCGCGGATGGATCCGTTTACGGAGAAACTGCTGGAGCGAACCCGTGC
CAGGCGAGAGAATCTTCAGAGAAAAATGGCTGAGAGGCCCACAGCAGCTCCAAGGTCTATGACTCATGCT
AAGCGAGCTAGACAGCCACTTTCAGAAGCAAGTAACCAGCAGCCCCTCTCTGGTGGTGAAGAGAAATCTT
GTACAAAACCATCGCCATCAAAAAAACGCTGTTCTGACAACACTGAAGTAGAAGTTTCTAACTTGGAAAA
TAAACAACCAGTTGAGTCGACATCTGCAAAATCTTGTTCTCCAAGTCCTGTGTCTCCTCAGGTGCAGCCA
CAAGCAGCAGATACCATCAGTGATTCTGTTGCTGTCCCGGCATCACTGCTGGGCATGAGGAGAGGGCTGA
ACTCAAGATTGGAAGCAACTGCAGCCTCCTCAGTTAAAACACGTATGCAAAAACTTGCAAGCAGTGTTAA
GCAGGAAGCTACATTCTGTTCCCAAAGGGATGGCGACGCAAGCTTAAACAAGGCCCTATCCTCAAGTGCT
GCTGATGCGTCTTTGGTTAATGCCTCAATTTCCAGCTCTGTGAAAGCTACTTCTCCAGTGAAATCTACTA
CATCTATCACTGATGCTAAAAGTTGTGAGGGACAAAATCCTGAGCTACTTCCAAAAACTCCTATTAGTCC
TCTGAAAACGGGGGTATCGAAACCAATTGTGAAGTCAACTTTATCCCAGACAGTTCCATCCAAGGGAGAA
TTAAGTAGAGAAATTTGTCTGCAATCTCAATCTAAAGACAAATCTACGACACCAGGAGGAACAGGAATTA
AGCCTTTCCTGGAACGCTTTGGAGAGCGTTGTCAAGAACATAGCAAAGAAAGTCCAGCTCGTAGCACACC
CCACAGAACCCCCATTATTACTCCAAATACAAAGGCCATCCAAGAAAAATTATTCAAGCAAGACACATCT
TCATCTACTACCCATTTAGCACAACAGCTCAAGCAGGAACGTCAAAAAGAACTAGCATGTCTTCGTGGCC
GATTTGACAAGGGCAATATATGGAGTGCAGAAAAAGGCGGAAACTCAAAAAGCAAACAACTAGAAACCAA
ACAGGAAACTCACTGTCAGAGCACTCCCCTCAAAAAACACCAAGGTGTTTCAAAAACTCAGTCACTTCCA
GTAACAGAAAAGGTGACCGAAAACCAGATACCAGCCAAAAATTCTAGTACAGAACCTAAAGAAGTGATAC
GTGAAATTGAGATGAGTGTGGATGATGATGATATCAATAGTTCGAAAGTAATTAATGACCTCTTCAGTGA
TGTCCTAGAGGAAGGTGAACTAGATATGGAGAAGAGCCAAGAGGAGATGGATCAAGCATTAGCAGAAAGC
AGCGAAGAACAGGAAGATGCACTGAATATCTCCTCAATGTCTTTACTTGCACCATTGGCACAAACAGTTG
GTGTGGTAAGTCCAGAGAGTTTAGTGTCCACACCTAGACTGGAATTGAAAGACACCAGCAGAAGTGATGA
AAGTCCAAAACCAGGAAAATTCCAAAGAACTCGTGTCCCTCGAGCTGAATCTGGTGATAGCCTTGGTTCT
GAAGATCGTGATCTTCTTTACAGCATTGATGCATATAGATCTCAAAGATTCAAAGAAACAGAACGTCCAT
CAATAAAGCAGGTGATTGTTCGGAAGGAAGATGTTACTTCAAAACTGGATGAAAAAAATAATGCCTTTCC
TTGTCAAGTTAATATCAAACAGAAAATGCAGGAACTCAATAACGAAATAAATATGCAACAGACAGTGATC
TATCAAGCTAGCCAGGCTCTTAACTGCTGTGTTGATGAAGAACATGGAAAAGGGTCCCTAGAAGAAGCTG
AAGCAGAAAGACTTCTTCTAATTGCAACTGGGAAGAGAACACTTTTGATTGATGAATTGAATAAATTGAA
GAACGAAGGACCTCAGAGGAAGAATAAGGCTAGTCCCCAAAGTGAATTTATGCCATCCAAAGGATCAGTT
ACTTTGTCAGAAATCCGCTTGCCTCTAAAAGCAGATTTTGTCTGCAGTACGGTTCAGAAACCAGATGCAG
CAAATTACTATTACTTAATTATACTAAAAGCAGGAGCTGAAAATATGGTAGCCACACCATTAGCAAGTAC
TTCAAACTCTCTTAACGGTGATGCTCTGACATTCACTACTACATTTACTCTGCAAGATGTATCCAATGAC
TTTGAAATAAATATTGAAGTTTACAGCTTGGTGCAAAAGAAAGATCCCTCAGGCCTTGATAAGAAGAAAA
AAACATCCAAGTCCAAGGCTATTACTCCAAAGCGACTCCTCACATCTATAACCACAAAAAGCAACATTCA
TTCTTCAGTCATGGCCAGTCCAGGAGGTCTTAGTGCTGTGCGAACCAGCAACTTCGCCCTTGTTGGATCT
TACACATTATCATTGTCTTCAGTAGGAAATACTAAGTTTGTTCTGGACAAGGTCCCCTTTTTATCTTCTT
TGGAAGGTCATATTTATTTAAAAATAAAATGTCAAGTGAATTCCAGTGTTGAAGAAAGAGGTTTTCTAAC
CATATTTGAAGATGTTAGTGGTTTTGGTGCCTGGCATCGAAGATGGTGTGTTCTTTCTGGAAACTGTATA
TCTTATTGGACTTATCCAGATGATGAGAAACGCAAGAATCCCATAGGAAGGATAAATCTGGCTAATTGTA
CCAGTCGTCAGATAGAACCAGCCAACAGAGAATTTTGTGCAAGACGCAACACTTTTGAATTAATTACTGT
CCGACCACAAAGAGAAGATGACCGAGAGACTCTTGTCAGCCAATGCAGGGACACACTCTGTGTTACCAAG
AACTGGCTGTCTGCAGATACTAAAGAAGAGCGGGATCTCTGGATGCAAAAACTCAATCAAGTTCTTGTTG
ATATTCGCCTCTGGCAACCTGATGCTTGCTACAAACCTATTGGAAAGCCTTAACCTGCAGGCAATTCGTC
GAGGGACCTAATAACTTCGTATAGCATACATTATACGAAGTTATACATGTTTAAGGGTTCCGGTTCCACT
AGGTACAATTCGATATCAAGCTTATCGATAATCAACCTCTGGATTACAAAATTTGTGAAAGATTGACTGG
TATTCTTAACTATGTTGCTCCTTTTACGCTATGTGGATACGCTGCTTTAATGCCTTTGTATCATGCTATT
GCTTCCCGTATGGCTTTCATTTTCTCCTCCTTGTATAAATCCTGGTTGCTGTCTCTTTATGAGGAGTTGT
GGCCCGTTGTCAGGCAACGTGGCGTGGTGTGCACTGTGTTTGCTGACGCAACCCCCACTGGTTGGGGCAT
TGCCACCACCTGTCAGCTCCTTTCCGGGACTTTCGCTTTCCCCCTCCCTATTGCCACGGCGGAACTCATC
GCCGCCTGCCTTGCCCGCTGCTGGACAGGGGCTCGGCTGTTGGGCACTGACAATTCCGTGGTGTTGTCGG
GGAAATCATCGTCCTTTCCTTGGCTGCTCGCCTGTGTTGCCACCTGGATTCTGCGCGGGACGTCCTTCTG
CTACGTCCCTTCGGCCCTCAATCCAGCGGACCTTCCTTCCCGGCCTGCTGCCGGCTCTGCGGCCTCTTCC
GCGTCTTCGCCTTCGCCCTCAGACGAGTCGGATCTCCCTTTGGGCCGCCTCCCCGCATCGATACCGTCGA
CCTCGATCGAGACCTAGAAAAACATGGAGCAATCACAAGTAGCAATACAGCAGCTACCAATGCTGATTGT
GCCTGGCTAGAAGCACAAGAGGAGGAGGAGGTGGGTTTTCCAGTCACACCTCAGGTACCTTTAAGACCAA
TGACTTACAAGGCAGCTGTAGATCTTAGCCACTTTTTAAAAGAAAAGGGGGGACTGGAAGGGCTAATTCA
CTCCCAACGAAGACAAGATATCCTTGATCTGTGGATCTACCACACACAAGGCTACTTCCCTGATTGGCAG
AACTACACACCAGGGCCAGGGATCAGATATCCACTGACCTTTGGATGGTGCTACAAGCTAGTACCAGTTG
AGCAAGAGAAGGTAGAAGAAGCCAATGAAGGAGAGAACACCCGCTTGTTACACCCTGTGAGCCTGCATGG
GATGGATGACCCGGAGAGAGAAGTATTAGAGTGGAGGTTTGACAGCCGCCTAGCATTTCATCACATGGCC
CGAGAGCTGCATCCGGACTGTACTGGGTCTCTCTGGTTAGACCAGATCTGAGCCTGGGAGCTCTCTGGCT
AACTAGGGAACCCACTGCTTAAGCCTCAATAAAGCTTGCCTTGAGTGCTTCAAGTAGTGTGTGCCCGTCT
GTTGTGTGACTCTGGTAACTAGAGATCCCTCAGACCCTTTTAGTCAGTGTGGAAAATCTCTAGCAGCATG
TGAGCAAAAGGCCAGCAAAAGGCCAGGAACCGTAAAAAGGCCGCGTTGCTGGCGTTTTTCCATAGGCTCC
GCCCCCCTGACGAGCATCACAAAAATCGACGCTCAAGTCAGAGGTGGCGAAACCCGACAGGACTATAAAG
ATACCAGGCGTTTCCCCCTGGAAGCTCCCTCGTGCGCTCTCCTGTTCCGACCCTGCCGCTTACCGGATAC
CTGTCCGCCTTTCTCCCTTCGGGAAGCGTGGCGCTTTCTCATAGCTCACGCTGTAGGTATCTCAGTTCGG
TGTAGGTCGTTCGCTCCAAGCTGGGCTGTGTGCACGAACCCCCCGTTCAGCCCGACCGCTGCGCCTTATC
CGGTAACTATCGTCTTGAGTCCAACCCGGTAAGACACGACTTATCGCCACTGGCAGCAGCCACTGGTAAC
AGGATTAGCAGAGCGAGGTATGTAGGCGGTGCTACAGAGTTCTTGAAGTGGTGGCCTAACTACGGCTACA
CTAGAAGAACAGTATTTGGTATCTGCGCTCTGCTGAAGCCAGTTACCTTCGGAAAAAGAGTTGGTAGCTC
TTGATCCGGCAAACAAACCACCGCTGGTAGCGGTGGTTTTTTTGTTTGCAAGCAGCAGATTACGCGCAGA
AAAAAAGGATCTCAAGAAGATCCTTTGATCTTTTCTACGGGGTCTGACGCTCAGTGGAACGAAAACTCAC
GTTAAGGGATTTTGGTCATGAGATTATCAAAAAGGATCTTCACCTAGATCCTTTTAAATTAAAAATGAAG
TTTTAAATCAATCTAAAGTATATATGAGTAAACTTGGTCTGACAGTTACCAATGCTTAATCAGTGAGGCA
CCTATCTCAGCGATCTGTCTATTTCGTTCATCCATAGTTGCCTGACTCCCCGTCGTGTAGATAACTACGA
TACGGGAGGGCTTACCATCTGGCCCCAGTGCTGCAATGATACCGCGAGACCCACGCTCACCGGCTCCAGA
TTTATCAGCAATAAACCAGCCAGCCGGAAGGGCCGAGCGCAGAAGTGGTCCTGCAACTTTATCCGCCTCC
ATCCAGTCTATTAATTGTTGCCGGGAAGCTAGAGTAAGTAGTTCGCCAGTTAATAGTTTGCGCAACGTTG
TTGCCATTGCTACAGGCATCGTGGTGTCACGCTCGTCGTTTGGTATGGCTTCATTCAGCTCCGGTTCCCA
ACGATCAAGGCGAGTTACATGATCCCCCATGTTGTGCAAAAAAGCGGTTAGCTCCTTCGGTCCTCCGATC
GTTGTCAGAAGTAAGTTGGCCGCAGTGTTATCACTCATGGTTATGGCAGCACTGCATAATTCTCTTACTG
TCATGCCATCCGTAAGATGCTTTTCTGTGACTGGTGAGTACTCAACCAAGTCATTCTGAGAATAGTGTAT
GCGGCGACCGAGTTGCTCTTGCCCGGCGTCAATACGGGATAATACCGCGCCACATAGCAGAACTTTAAAA
GTGCTCATCATTGGAAAACGTTCTTCGGGGCGAAAACTCTCAAGGATCTTACCGCTGTTGAGATCCAGTT
CGATGTAACCCACTCGTGCACCCAACTGATCTTCAGCATCTTTTACTTTCACCAGCGTTTCTGGGTGAGC
AAAAACAGGAAGGCAAAATGCCGCAAAAAAGGGAATAAGGGCGACACGGAAATGTTGAATACTCATACTC
TTCCTTTTTCAATATTATTGAAGCATTTATCAGGGTTATTGTCTCATGAGCGGATACATATTTGAATGTA
TTTAGAAAAATAAACAAATAGGGGTTCCGCGCACATT
Features (pLannotate 1.2.2; 25 found; start..end, strand, type, name):
     53..105     -  misc_feature   bom (fragment): basis of mobility region from pBR322
    260..639     +  enhancer       CMV enhancer: human cytomegalovirus immediate early enhancer
    640..839     +  promoter       CMV promoter: human cytomegalovirus (CMV) immediate early promoter
    857..1037    +  LTR            5' LTR (truncated): truncated 5' long terminal repeat (LTR) from HIV-1
   1084..1209    +  misc_feature   HIV-1 Ψ: packaging signal of human immunodeficiency virus type 1
   1193..1531    +  CDS            HIV-1 gag (fragment): gag protein from human immunodeficiency virus 1; gag
   1706..1939    +  misc_feature   RRE: The Rev response element (RRE) of HIV-1 allows for Rev-dependent mRNA export from the nucleus to the cytoplasm.
   2316..2416    +  CDS            Rev (fragment): human immunodeficiency virus 1 (HIV-1) Rev protein; rev; enhances nuclear export of unspliced and incompletely spliced viral mRNAs
   2466..2583    +  misc_feature   cPPT/CTS: central polypurine tract and central termination sequence of HIV-1
   2638..2950    +  promoter       U6 promoter: RNA polymerase III promoter for mouse U6 snRNA (Das et al., 1988)
   3011..3036    -  misc_feature   MCS (fragment): pBluescript multiple cloning site
   3071..3104    +  protein_bind   loxP: Cre-mediated recombination occurs in the 8-bp core sequence (GCATACAT). Cre recombinase
   3184..3487    +  enhancer       CMV enhancer: human cytomegalovirus immediate early enhancer
   3488..3691    +  promoter       CMV promoter: human cytomegalovirus (CMV) immediate early promoter
   3726..4433    +  CDS            mCherry: mCherry is a basic (constitutively fluorescent) red fluorescent protein published in 2004, derived from Discosoma sp.. It is reported to be a very rapidly-maturing monomer with low acid sensitivity.
   4440..7400    +  CDS            ANLN (fragment): ANLN_HUMAN - Experimental evidence at protein level: Swiss-Prot protein existence level 1. Required for cytokinesis (PubMed:16040610). Essential for the structural integrity of the cleavage furrow and for completion of cleavage furrow ingression. Plays a role in bleb assembly during metaphase and anaphase of mitosis (PubMed:23870127). May play a significant role in podocyte cell migration (PubMed:24676636). From Homo sapiens (Human).
   7431..7464    +  protein_bind   loxP: Cre-mediated recombination occurs in the 8-bp core sequence (GCATACAT). Cre recombinase
   7497..7520    +  misc_feature   MCS (fragment): pBluescript multiple cloning site
   7520..8106    +  misc_feature   WPRE: woodchuck hepatitis virus posttranscriptional regulatory element
   8107..8126    +  misc_feature   MCS (fragment): pBluescript multiple cloning site
   8128..8628    +  CDS            nef (fragment): NEF_HV1LA - Experimental evidence at protein level: Swiss-Prot protein existence level 1. Extracellular Nef protein targets CD4(+) T-lymphocytes for apoptosis by interacting with CXCR4 surface receptors. From Human immunodeficiency virus type 1 group M subtype B (isolate Lai) (HIV-1).
   8635..8815    +  LTR            5' LTR (truncated): truncated 5' long terminal repeat (LTR) from HIV-1
   8877..9465    -  rep_origin     ori: high-copy-number ColE1/pMB1/pBR322/pUC origin of replication
   9636..10496   -  CDS            AmpR: β-lactamase; bla; confers resistance to ampicillin, carbenicillin, and related antibiotics
  10497..10601   -  promoter       AmpR promoter: bla
