[The description below was written by a language model from this plasmid's Addgene catalogue record and pLannotate feature annotations shown in this document.]
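Description:
PLL5.0-Anillin ShRNA-Cherry-Anillin deltaMyosin binding domain is an HIV-1-based lentiviral transfer plasmid built on the pLL5.0 backbone and designed for simultaneous knockdown and replacement of human anillin (ANLN). It is propagated in bacteria through a high-copy ColE1/pUC-type origin with ampicillin selection (AmpR under its own bla promoter). The viral portion begins with a CMV enhancer/promoter fused to a truncated 5' LTR, which drives genomic RNA production in packaging cells. This is followed by the Ψ packaging signal with a gag fragment, the Rev response element for Rev-dependent nuclear export, and the cPPT/CTS. A WPRE sits downstream of the payload to enhance transcript expression, followed by a nef fragment and a second truncated LTR element at the 3' end.

The payload combines two expression units. A mouse U6 RNA polymerase III promoter drives a short hairpin RNA against endogenous anillin. An internal CMV enhancer/promoter drives mCherry fused to the N terminus of an anillin coding sequence lacking the myosin-binding domain. The CMV–mCherry–anillin cassette is flanked by two loxP sites annotated on the same strand, so Cre recombinase could in principle excise it, although the record does not describe such a use. The depositor notes that the anillin used is a shorter isoform lacking residues 508–544 of the canonical protein, with residues nevertheless numbered according to the canonical full-length isoform. The record does not state how the rescue transcript escapes the shRNA. The construct is intended for depleting native anillin in transduced cells while reconstituting a red-fluorescent mutant. This allows the contribution of myosin binding to anillin function to be tested, in the context of work on RhoA and cell contractility.
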