Addgene plasmid #187275: PLL5.0-Anillin ShRNA-Cherry-Anillin deltaMyosin binding domain
Purpose: Lentiviral expression of shRNA targeting Anillin + reconstitution of Anillin delta Myosin binding domain
Depositing lab: Alpha Yap. Depositing organization: University of Queensland, Institute for Molecular Bioscience. Publication: Anillin Promotes Cell Contractility by Cyclic Resetting of RhoA Residence Kinetics. Budnar S, Husain KB, Gomez GA, Naghibosadat M, Varma A, Verma S, Hamilton NA, Morris RG, Yap AS. Dev Cell. 2019 Jun 17;49(6):894-906.e12. doi: 10.1016/j.devcel.2019.04.031. Epub 2019 May 16. PubMed 31105010.
Backbone
  Vector backbone: pLL5.0
  Backbone size w/o insert (bp): 7590
  Vector type: Lentiviral
Growth in bacteria
  Bacterial resistance: Ampicillin, 100 μg/mL
  Growth temperature: 37°C
  Growth strain: NEB Stable
  Copy number: High Copy
Gene/Insert
  Gene/Insert name: Anillin ,hsAnillin, Entrez Gene ANLN (a.k.a. FSGS8, Scraps, scra)
  gRNA/shRNA sequence: TCGGCGATGCCTCTTTGAATAAATTCAAGAGATTTATTCAAAGAGGCATCGCCATTTTTT
  Species: H. sapiens (human)
  Insert size (bp): 3324
  Mutation: deltaMyosin binding domain
  Entrez Gene: ANLN (a.k.a. FSGS8, Scraps, scra)
  Promoter: U6, CMV
  Tag / fusion protein: mCherry (N terminal on insert)
  Cloning method: Gibson Cloning
  Sequencing primers: 5′ mU6 Forward Primer,mCherry-F; 3′ WPRE-R
Resource information
  A portion of this plasmid was derived from a plasmid made by: Plasmid made by Srikanth Budnar
Terms and licenses: Academic/Nonprofit Terms; Industry Terms: Not Available to Industry
Depositor comments: Rescue with reconstituted -Anillin deltaMyosin binding domain. 5' cloning site: SacII (not destroyed), 3' cloning site: Sbf1 (destroyed). With regard to all the Anillin sequences, I chose to number these residues as per the canonical sequence which is the full-length isoform. We have been using a smaller isoform, that lacks aa 508-544 as compared to the canonical isoform. The article that identified the Rho binding region on Anillin (https://www.ncbi.nlm.nih.gov/pmc/articles/PMC4449299/) followed the residue numbers of the canonical isoform to describe the mutations a740D, E758K (ref figure 2 in the article). Therefore, I chose to follow similar nomenclature when I generated the AHPH-DM for Rashmi's NCB paper. To harmonize the nomenclature across constructs, I continued to number the residues in all the GFP/Cherry Anillin constructs as per the canonical sequence.
How to cite: PLL5.0-Anillin ShRNA-Cherry-Anillin deltaMyosin binding domain was a gift from Alpha Yap (Addgene plasmid # 187275 ; http://n2t.net/addgene:187275 ; RRID:Addgene_187275)
